Addgene plasmid #176485: Piggybac-TetO-hNurr1-blast
Purpose: TetO-hNurr1 in a PiggyBac vector with Blasticidin resistance
Depositing lab: Marius Wernig. Depositing organization: Stanford University. Publication: Efficient generation of dopaminergic induced neuronal cells with midbrain characteristics. Ng YH, Chanda S, Janas JA, Yang N, Kokubu Y, Sudhof TC, Wernig M. Stem Cell Reports. 2021 Jul 13;16(7):1763-1776. doi: 10.1016/j.stemcr.2021.05.017. Epub 2021 Jun 24. PubMed 34171286.
Backbone
  Vector backbone: Piggybac TetO - Blastocidin
  Backbone size w/o insert (bp): 11000
  Total vector size (bp): 9000
  Modifications to backbone: estimated sizes
  Vector type: Mammalian Expression
  Selectable markers: Blasticidin
Growth in bacteria
  Bacterial resistance: Ampicillin, 100 μg/mL
  Growth temperature: 37°C
  Growth strain: NEB Stable
  Growth instructions: The Wernig lab uses Stbl3 or JM109 for downstream applications.
  Copy number: Unknown
Gene/Insert
  Gene/Insert name: Nurr1
  Species: H. sapiens (human)
  Insert size (bp): 1797
  Entrez Gene: NR4A2 (a.k.a. HZF-3, IDLDP, NOT, NURR1, RNR1, TINUR)
  Promoter: TetO
  Cloning method: Restriction Enzyme; 5′ cloning site Mfe1 (unknown if destroyed); 3′ cloning site PacI (unknown if destroyed)
  Sequencing primers: 5′ CCTTGTGTTCAGGCGCAG; 3′ TTAGAAAGGTAAGGTGTC
Terms and licenses: Academic/Nonprofit Terms; Industry Terms: Not Available to Industry
How to cite: Piggybac-TetO-hNurr1-blast was a gift from Marius Wernig (Addgene plasmid # 176485 ; http://n2t.net/addgene:176485 ; RRID:Addgene_176485)
