[The description below was written by a language model from this plasmid's Addgene catalogue record and pLannotate feature annotations shown in this document.]
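Description:
Piggybac-TetO-hNurr1-blast is a mammalian expression plasmid built on a PiggyBac transposon backbone for doxycycline-inducible expression of human Nurr1 (NR4A2), a nuclear receptor transcription factor important for the differentiation and maintenance of midbrain dopaminergic neurons. In bacteria it is maintained through a high-copy ColE1/pUC-type origin and selected with ampicillin via the AmpR (β-lactamase) gene; an f1 origin and remnants of lac/lacZα and T3/T7 promoter sequences from the cloning backbone are also present. The catalogue sizes are flagged as estimates and are internally inconsistent, whereas the sequenced record is about 10 kb. The automated annotation does not call the PiggyBac terminal repeats explicitly, although a small baculovirus-derived FP25 fragment typical of PiggyBac flanking sequence is detected.

The payload consists of two mammalian cassettes. In the first, a tight TRE promoter (seven tet operators upstream of a minimal CMV promoter) drives the roughly 1.8 kb NR4A2 coding sequence, followed by a WPRE to enhance transcript expression and an SV40 polyadenylation signal. In the second, a CAG-type promoter (CMV enhancer, chicken β-actin promoter and chimeric intron) constitutively expresses an rtTA3-like reverse tetracycline transactivator, linked through an EMCV IRES to the blasticidin S deaminase gene and terminated by a bGH poly(A) signal. The plasmid is therefore an all-in-one Tet-On system: co-delivery with a PiggyBac transposase should allow genomic integration, blasticidin selects for stable integrants, and doxycycline switches on Nurr1. The associated publication concerns the generation of dopaminergic induced neuronal cells with midbrain characteristics, consistent with use of this construct in transcription factor-driven neuronal programming.
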