Features (pLannotate 1.2.2; 30 found; start..end, strand, type, name):
     18..110     +  CDS            lacI (fragment): lac repressor; lacI; The lac repressor binds to the lac operator to inhibit transcription in E. coli. This inhibition can be relieved by adding lactose or isopropyl-β-D-thiogalactopyranoside (IPTG).
    123..144     +  protein_bind   CAP binding site: CAP binding activates transcription in the presence of cAMP. E. coli catabolite activator protein
    159..189     +  promoter       lac promoter: promoter for the E. coli lac operon
    197..213     +  protein_bind   lac operator: The lac repressor binds to the lac operator to inhibit transcription in E. coli. This inhibition can be relieved by adding lactose or isopropyl-β-D-thiogalactopyranoside (IPTG). lac repressor encoded by lacI
    258..276     +  promoter       T3 promoter: promoter for bacteriophage T3 RNA polymerase
    293..424     -  CDS            FP (fragment): FP25_NPVAC - Experimental evidence at protein level: Swiss-Prot protein existence level 1. From Autographa californica nuclear polyhedrosis virus (AcMNPV).
    825..1139    +  promoter       tight TRE promoter: Tet-responsive promoter PTight, consisting of seven tet operator sequences followed by the minimal CMV promoter
   1156..2949    +  CDS            NR4A2: NR4A2_HUMAN - Also known as NOT, NURR1, TINUR. Experimental evidence at protein level: Swiss-Prot protein existence level 1. Transcriptional regulator which is important for the differentiation and maintenance of meso-diencephalic dopaminergic (mdDA) neurons during development. It is crucial for expression of a set of genes such as SLC6A3, SLC18A2, TH and DRD2 which are essential for development of mdDA neurons (By similarity). From Homo sapiens (Human).
   2961..3538    +  misc_feature   WPRE: woodchuck hepatitis virus posttranscriptional regulatory element
   3576..3659    +  CDS            large T antigen (fragment): large T antigen from SV40 (simian virus 40)
   3682..3763    +  polyA_signal   SV40 poly(A) signal: SV40 polyadenylation signal
   3783..4162    +  enhancer       CMV enhancer: human cytomegalovirus immediate early enhancer
   4164..4285    +  promoter       chicken β-actin promoter (fragment): contains a 21-bp deletion relative to the standard chicken β-actin promoter
   4280..4681    +  intron         chimeric intron (fragment): chimera between introns from chicken β-actin and rabbit β-globin
   4743..5440    +  CDS            rtTA3 (fragment): reverse tetracycline transactivator 3 activates expression from Tet-responsive promoters in the presence of doxycycline
   5370..5480    +  CDS            VP48: 3 tandem repeats of the minimal activation domain of herpes simplex virus VP16 (Cheng et al., 2013)
   5508..6094    +  misc_feature   IRES2: internal ribosome entry site (IRES) of the encephalomyocarditis virus (EMCV)
   6095..6493    +  CDS            BSD: blasticidin S deaminase; Aspergillus terreus BSD; confers resistance to blasticidin
   6537..6761    +  polyA_signal   bGH poly(A) signal: bovine growth hormone polyadenylation signal
   6765..6781    +  promoter       SV40 promoter (fragment): SV40 enhancer and early promoter
   6832..6848    -  protein_bind   lac operator: The lac repressor binds to the lac operator to inhibit transcription in E. coli. This inhibition can be relieved by adding lactose or isopropyl-β-D-thiogalactopyranoside (IPTG). lac repressor encoded by lacI
   6856..6886    -  promoter       lac promoter: promoter for the E. coli lac operon
   6901..6922    -  protein_bind   CAP binding site: CAP binding activates transcription in the presence of cAMP. E. coli catabolite activator protein
   6935..6974    -  CDS            lacI (fragment): lac repressor; lacI; The lac repressor binds to the lac operator to inhibit transcription in E. coli. This inhibition can be relieved by adding lactose or isopropyl-β-D-thiogalactopyranoside (IPTG).
   7453..7471    -  promoter       T7 promoter: promoter for bacteriophage T7 RNA polymerase
   7474..7631    +  CDS            lacZα (fragment): LacZα fragment of β-galactosidase; lacZ fragment
   7636..8064    +  rep_origin     f1 ori (sequence partly withheld): f1 bacteriophage origin of replication; arrow indicates direction of (+) strand synthesis
   8117..8221    +  promoter       AmpR promoter: bla
   8222..9082    +  CDS            AmpR: β-lactamase; bla; confers resistance to ampicillin, carbenicillin, and related antibiotics
   9253..9841    +  rep_origin     ori: high-copy-number ColE1/pMB1/pBR322/pUC origin of replication
>Addgene plasmid #176485 | Piggybac-TetO-hNurr1-blast | addgene full sequence | sequence record 356781 | Addgene NGS Result
AGCGAGGAAGCGGAAGAGCGCCCAATACGCAAACCGCCTCTCCCCGCGCGTTGGCCGATTCATTAATGCA
GCTGGCACGACAGGTTTCCCGACTGGAAAGCGGGCAGTGAGCGCAACGCAATTAATGTGAGTTAGCTCAC
TCATTAGGCACCCCAGGCTTTACACTTTATGCTTCCGGCTCGTATGTTGTGTGGAATTGTGAGCGGATAA
CAATTTCACACAGGAAACAGCTATGACCATGATTACGCCAAGCTCGAAATTAACCCTCACTAAAGGGAAC
AAAAGCTGGTACCTCGCGCGACTTGGTTTGCCATTCTTTAGCGCGCGTCGCGTCACACAGCTTGGCCACA
ATGTGGTTTTTGTCAAACGAAGATTCTATGACGTGTTTAAAGTTTAGGTCGAGTAAAGCGCAAATCTTTT
TTAACCCTAGAAAGATAGTCTGCGTAAAATTGACGCATGCATTCTTGAAATATTGCTCTCTCTTTCTAAA
TAGCGCGAATCCGTCGCTGTGCATTTAGGACATCTCAGTCGCCGCTTGGAGCTCCCGTGAGGCGTGCTTG
TCAATGCGGTAAGTGTCACTGATTTTGAACTATAACGACCGCGTGAGTCAAAATGACGCATGATTATCTT
TTACGTGACTTTTAAGATTTAACTCATACGATAATTATATTGTTATTTCATGTTCTACTTACGTGATAAC
TTATTATATATATATTTTCTTGTTATAGATATCGTGACTAATATATAATAAAATGGGTAGTTCTTTAGAC
GATGAGCATATCCTCTCTGCTCTTCTGCAAAGCGATGACGAGCTTGTTGGCTTCGAGTTTACTCCCTATC
AGTGATAGAGAACGTATGTCGAGTTTACTCCCTATCAGTGATAGAGAACGATGTCGAGTTTACTCCCTAT
CAGTGATAGAGAACGTATGTCGAGTTTACTCCCTATCAGTGATAGAGAACGTATGTCGAGTTTACTCCCT
ATCAGTGATAGAGAACGTATGTCGAGTTTATCCCTATCAGTGATAGAGAACGTATGTCGAGTTTACTCCC
TATCAGTGATAGAGAACGTATGTCGAGGTAGGCGTGTACGGTGGGAGGCCTATATAAGCAGAGCTCGTTT
AGTGAACCGTCAGATCGCCTGGAGAATTGGCCACCATGCCTTGTGTTCAGGCGCAGTATGGGTCCTCGCC
TCAAGGAGCCAGCCCCGCTTCTCAGAGCTACAGTTACCACTCTTCGGGAGAATACAGCTCCGATTTCTTA
ACTCCAGAGTTTGTCAAGTTTAGCATGGACCTCACCAACACTGAAATCACTGCCACCACTTCTCTCCCCA
GCTTCAGTACCTTTATGGACAACTACAGCACAGGCTACGACGTCAAGCCACCTTGCTTGTACCAAATGCC
CCTGTCCGGACAGCAGTCCTCCATTAAGGTAGAAGACATTCAGATGCACAACTACCAGCAACACAGCCAC
CTGCCCCCCCAGTCTGAGGAGATGATGCCGCACTCCGGGTCGGTTTACTACAAGCCCTCCTCGCCCCCGA
CGCCCACCACCCCGGGCTTCCAGGTGCAGCACAGCCCCATGTGGGACGACCCGGGATCTCTCCACAACTT
CCACCAGAACTACGTGGCCACTACGCACATGATCGAGCAGAGGAAAACGCCAGTCTCCCGCCTCTCCCTC
TTCTCCTTTAAGCAATCGCCCCCTGGCACCCCGGTGTCTAGTTGCCAGATGCGCTTCGACGGGCCCCTGC
ACGTCCCCATGAACCCGGAGCCCGCCGGCAGCCACCACGTGGTGGACGGGCAGACCTTCGCTGTGCCCAA
CCCCATTCGCAAGCCCGCGTCCATGGGCTTCCCGGGCCTGCAGATCGGCCACGCGTCTCAGCTGCTCGAC
ACGCAGGTGCCCTCACCGCCGTCGCGGGGCTCCCCCTCCAACGAGGGGCTGTGCGCTGTGTGTGGGGACA
ACGCGGCCTGCCAACACTACGGCGTGCGCACCTGTGAGGGCTGCAAAGGCTTCTTTAAGCGCACAGTGCA
AAAAAATGCAAAATACGTGTGTTTAGCAAATAAAAACTGCCCAGTGGACAAGCGTCGCCGGAATCGCTGT
CAGTACTGCCGATTTCAGAAGTGCCTGGCTGTTGGGATGGTCAAAGAAGTGGTTCGCACAGACAGTTTAA
AAGGCCGGAGAGGTCGTTTGCCCTCGAAACCGAAGAGCCCACAGGAGCCCTCTCCCCCTTCGCCCCCGGT
GAGTCTGATCAGTGCCCTCGTCAGGGCCCATGTCGACTCCAACCCGGCTATGACCAGCCTGGACTATTCC
AGGTTCCAGGCGAACCCTGACTATCAAATGAGTGGAGATGACACCCAGCATATCCAGCAATTCTATGATC
TCCTGACTGGCTCCATGGAGATCATCCGGGGCTGGGCAGAGAAGATCCCTGGCTTCGCAGACCTGCCCAA
AGCCGACCAAGACCTGCTTTTTGAATCAGCTTTCTTAGAACTGTTTGTCCTTCGATTAGCATACAGGTCC
AACCCAGTGGAGGGTAAACTCATCTTTTGCAATGGGGTGGTCTTGCACAGGTTGCAATGCGTTCGTGGCT
TTGGGGAATGGATTGATTCCATTGTTGAATTCTCCTCCAACTTGCAGAATATGAACATCGACATTTCTGC
CTTCTCCTGCATTGCTGCCCTGGCTATGGTCACAGAGAGACACGGGCTCAAGGAACCCAAGAGAGTGGAA
GAACTGCAAAACAAGATTGTAAATTGTCTCAAAGACCACGTGACTTTCAACAATGGGGGGTTGAACCGCC
CCAATTATTTGTCCAAACTGTTGGGGAAGCTCCCAGAACTTCGTACCCTTTGCACACAGGGGCTACAGCG
CATTTTCTACCTGAAATTGGAAGACTTGGTGCCACCGCCAGCAATAATTGACAAACTTTTCCTGGACACT
TTACCTTTCTAAGCGGCCGCTCAACCTCTGGATTACAAAATTTGTGAAAGATTGACTGGTATTCTTAACT
ATGTTGCTCCTTTTACGCTATGTGGATACGCTGCTTTAATGCCTTTGTATCATGCTATTGCTTCCCGTAT
GGCTTTCATTTTCTCCTCCTTGTATAAATCCTGGTTGCTGTCTCTTTATGAGGAGTTGTGGCCCGTTGTC
AGGCAACGTGGCGTGGTGTGCACTGTGTTTGCTGACGCAACCCCCACTGGTTGGGGCATTGCCACCACCT
GTCAGCTCCTTTCCGGGACTTTCGCTTTCCCCCTCCCTATTGCCACGGCGGAACTCATCGCCGCCTGCCT
TGCCCGCTGCTGGACAGGGGCTCGGCTGTTGGGCACTGACAATTCCGTGGTGTTGTCGGGGAAGCTGACG
TCCTTTCCATGGCTGCTCGCCTGTGTTGCCACCTGGATTCTGCGCGGGACGTCCTTCTGCTACGTCCCTT
CGGCCCTCAATCCAGCGGACCTTCCTTCCCGCGGCCTGCTGCCGGCTCTGCGGCCTCTTCCGCGTCTTCG
CCTTCGCCCTCAGACGAGTCGGATCTCCCTTTGGGCCGGGCCGCATCGATAAGCTTGTCGACGATATCTC
TAGAGGATCATAATCAGCCATACCACATTTGTAGAGGTTTTACTTGCTTTAAAAAACCTCCCACACCTCC
CCCTGAACCTGAAACATAAAATGAATGCAATTGTTGTTGTTAACTTGTTTATTGCAGCTTATAATGGTTA
CAAATAAAGCAATAGCATCACAAATTTCACAAATAAAGCATTTTTTTCACTGCCTCGATAGCGGCGCGCC
TCGACATTGATTATTGACTAGTTATTAATAGTAATCAATTACGGGGTCATTAGTTCATAGCCCATATATG
GAGTTCCGCGTTACATAACTTACGGTAAATGGCCCGCCTGGCTGACCGCCCAACGACCCCCGCCCATTGA
CGTCAATAATGACGTATGTTCCCATAGTAACGCCAATAGGGACTTTCCATTGACGTCAATGGGTGGAGTA
TTTACGGTAAACTGCCCACTTGGCAGTACATCAAGTGTATCATATGCCAAGTACGCCCCCTATTGACGTC
AATGACGGTAAATGGCCCGCCTGGCATTATGCCCAGTACATGACCTTATGGGACTTTCCTACTTGGCAGT
ACATCTACGTATTAGTCATCGCTATTACCATGGTCGAGGTGAGCCCCACGTTCTGCTTCACTCTCCCCAT
CTCCCCCCCCTCCCCACCCCCAATTTTGTATTTATTTATTTTTTAATTATTTTGTGCAGCGATGGGGGCG
GGGGGGGGGGGGGGGGGCTCGGGGGAGGGGCGCGGCGGCCCCCGGAGCGCCGGCGGCTGTCGAGGCGCGG
CGAGCCGCAGCCATTGCCTTTTATGGTAATCGTGCGAGAGGGCGCAGGGACTTCCTTTGTCCCAAATCTG
TGCGGAGCCGAAATCTGGGAGGCGCCGCCGCACCCCCTCTAGCGGGCGCGGGGCGAAGCGGTGCGGCGCC
GGCAGGAAGGAAATGGGCGGGGAGGGCCTTCGTGCGTCGCCGCGCCGCCGTCCCCTTCTCCCTCTCCAGC
CTCGGGGCTGTCCGCGGGGGGACGGCTGCCTTCGGGGGGGACGGGGCAGGGCGGGGTTCGGCTTCTGGCG
TGTGACCGGCGGCTCTAGAGCCTCTGCTAACCATGTTCATGCCTTCTTCTTTTTCCTACAGCTCCTGGGC
AACGTGCTGGTTATTGTGCTGTCTCATCATTTTGGCAAAGAATTGATCCACCATGTCGAGACTGGACAAG
AGCAAAGTCATAAACGGCGCTCTGGAATTACTCAATGGAGTCGGTATCGAAGGCCTGACGACAAGGAAAC
TCGCTCAAAAGCTGGGAGTTGAGCAGCCTACCCTGTACTGGCACGTGAAGAACAAGCGGGCCCTGCTCGA
TGCCCTGCCAATCGAGATGCTGGACAGGCATCATACCCACTTCTGCCCCCTGGAAGGCGAGTCATGGCAA
GACTTTCTGCGGAACAACGCCAAGTCATTCCGCTGTGCTCTCCTCTCACATCGCGACGGGGCTAAAGTGC
ATCTCGGCACCCGCCCAACAGAGAAACAGTACGAAACCCTGGAAAATCAGCTCGCGTTCCTGTGTCAGCA
AGGCTTCTCCCTGGAGAACGCACTGTACGCTCTGTCCGCCGTGGGCCACTTTACACTGGGCTGCGTATTG
GAGGAACAGGAGCATCAAGTAGCAAAAGAGGAAAGAGAGACACCTACCACCGATTCTATGCCCCCACTTC
TGAGACAAGCAATTGAGCTGTTCGACCGGCAGGGAGCCGAACCTGCCTTCCTTTTCGGCCTGGAACTAAT
CATATGTGGCCTGGAGAAACAGCTAAAGTGCGAAAGCGGCGGGCCGGCCGACGCCCTTGACGATTTTGAC
TTAGACATGCTCCCAGCCGATGCCCTTGACGACTTTGACCTTGATATGCTGCCTGCTGACGCTCTTGACG
ATTTTGACCTTGACATGCTCCCCGGGTAAGAATTGGCCGCGGATCCGCCCCTCTCCCTCCCCCCCCCCTA
ACGTTACTGGCCGAAGCCGCTTGGAATAAGGCCGGTGTGCGTTTGTCTATATGTTATTTTCCACCATATT
GCCGTCTTTTGGCAATGTGAGGGCCCGGAAACCTGGCCCTGTCTTCTTGACGAGCATTCCTAGGGGTCTT
TCCCCTCTCGCCAAAGGAATGCAAGGTCTGTTGAATGTCGTGAAGGAAGCAGTTCCTCTGGAAGCTTCTT
GAAGACAAACAACGTCTGTAGCGACCCTTTGCAGGCAGCGGAACCCCCCACCTGGCGACAGGTGCCTCTG
CGGCCAAAAGCCACGTGTATAAGATACACCTGCAAAGGCGGCACAACCCCAGTGCCACGTTGTGAGTTGG
ATAGTTGTGGAAAGAGTCAAATGGCTCTCCTCAAGCGTATTCAACAAGGGGCTGAAGGATGCCCAGAAGG
TACCCCATTGTATGGGATCTGATCTGGGGCCTCGGTACACATGCTTTACATGTGTTTAGTCGAGGTTAAA
AAAACGTCTAGGCCCCCCGAACCACGGGGACGTGGTTTTCCTTTGAAAAACACGATGATAATATGGCCAC
AACCATGGCCAAGCCTTTGTCTCAAGAAGAATCCACCCTCATTGAAAGAGCAACGGCTACAATCAACAGC
ATCCCCATCTCTGAAGACTACAGCGTCGCCAGCGCAGCTCTCTCTAGCGACGGCCGCATCTTCACTGGTG
TCAATGTATATCATTTTACTGGGGGACCTTGTGCAGAACTCGTGGTGCTGGGCACTGCTGCTGCTGCGGC
AGCTGGCAACCTGACTTGTATCGTCGCGATCGGAAATGAGAACAGGGGCATCTTGAGCCCCTGCGGACGG
TGCCGACAGGTGCTTCTCGATCTGCATCCTGGGATCAAAGCCATAGTGAAGGACAGTGATGGACAGCCGA
CGGCAGTTGGGATTCGTGAATTGCTGCCCTCTGGTTATGTGTGGGAGGGCTAAGTCGAGCCTCTAGAGTT
ATCTAGAGCTCGCTGATCAGCCTCGACTGTGCCTTCTAGTTGCCAGCCATCTGTTGTTTGCCCCTCCCCC
GTGCCTTCCTTGACCCTGGAAGGTGCCACTCCCACTGTCCTTTCCTAATAAAATGAGGAAATTGCATCGC
ATTGTCTGAGTAGGTGTCATTCTATTCTGGGGGGTGGGGTGGGGCAGGACAGCAAGGGGGAGGATTGGGA
AGACAATAGCAGGCATGCTGGGGATGCGGTGGGCTCTATGGCTTCTGAGGCGGAAAGAACCTGCAGCCCA
AGCTTGGCGTAATCATGGTCATAGCTGTTTCCTGTGTGAAATTGTTATCCGCTCACAATTCCACACAACA
TACGAGCCGGAAGCATAAAGTGTAAAGCCTGGGGTGCCTAATGAGTGAGCTAACTCACATTAATTGCGTT
GCGCTCACTGCCCGCTTTCCAGTCGGGAAACCTGTCGTGCCAGCGGATCCTTAATTAACGAGAGCATAAT
ATTGATATGTGCCAAAGTTGTTTCTGACTGACTAATAAGTATAATTTGTTTCTATTATGTATAGGTTAAG
CTAATTACTTATTTTATAATACAACATGACTGTTTTTAAAGTACAAAATAAGTTTATTTTTGTAAAAGAG
AGAATGTTTAAAAGTTTTGTTACTTTATAGAAGAAATTTTGAGTTTTTGTTTTTTTTTAATAAATAAATA
AACATAAATAAATTGTTTGTTGAATTTATTATTAGTATGTAAGTGTAAATATAATAAAACTTAATATCTA
TTCAAATTAATAAATAAACCTCGATATACAGACCGATAAAACACATGCGTCAATTTTACGCATGATTATC
TTTAACGTACGTCACAATATGATTATCTTTCTAGGGTTAAATAATAGTTTCTAATTTTTTTATTATTCAG
CCTGCTGTCGTGAATACCGAGCTCCAATTCGCCCTATAGTGAGTCGTATTACAATTCACTGGCCGTCGTT
TTACAACGTCGTGACTGGGAAAACCCTGGCGTTACCCAACTTAATCGCCTTGCAGCACATCCCCCTTTCG
CCAGCTGGCGTAATAGCGAAGAGGCCCGCACCGATCGCCCTTCCCAACAGTTGCGCAGCCTGAATGGCGA
ATGGG
[124 nt withheld, positions 7636-7759]
C
[91 nt withheld, positions 7761-7851]
A
[49 nt withheld, positions 7853-7901]
CCTTTGACGTTGGAGTCCACGTTCTTT
[37 nt withheld, positions 7929-7965]
ACCCTATCTCGGTCTATTCTTTTGATTTATAAGGGATTTTGCCGATTTCGGCCTATTGGTTAAAAAATGA
GCTGATTTAACAAAAATTTAACGCGAATTTTAACAAAATATTAACGCTTACAATTTAGGTGGCACTTTTC
GGGGAAATGTGCGCGGAACCCCTATTTGTTTATTTTTCTAAATACATTCAAATATGTATCCGCTCATGAG
ACAATAACCCTGATAAATGCTTCAATAATATTGAAAAAGGAAGAGTATGAGTATTCAACATTTCCGTGTC
GCCCTTATTCCCTTTTTTGCGGCATTTTGCCTTCCTGTTTTTGCTCACCCAGAAACGCTGGTGAAAGTAA
AAGATGCTGAAGATCAGTTGGGTGCACGAGTGGGTTACATCGAACTGGATCTCAACAGCGGTAAGATCCT
TGAGAGTTTTCGCCCCGAAGAACGTTTTCCAATGATGAGCACTTTTAAAGTTCTGCTATGTGGCGCGGTA
TTATCCCGTATTGACGCCGGGCAAGAGCAACTCGGTCGCCGCATACACTATTCTCAGAATGACTTGGTTG
AGTACTCACCAGTCACAGAAAAGCATCTTACGGATGGCATGACAGTAAGAGAATTATGCAGTGCTGCCAT
AACCATGAGTGATAACACTGCGGCCAACTTACTTCTGACAACGATCGGAGGACCGAAGGAGCTAACCGCT
TTTTTGCACAACATGGGGGATCATGTAACTCGCCTTGATCGTTGGGAACCGGAGCTGAATGAAGCCATAC
CAAACGACGAGCGTGACACCACGATGCCTGTAGCAATGGCAACAACGTTGCGCAAACTATTAACTGGCGA
ACTACTTACTCTAGCTTCCCGGCAACAATTAATAGACTGGATGGAGGCGGATAAAGTTGCAGGACCACTT
CTGCGCTCGGCCCTTCCGGCTGGCTGGTTTATTGCTGATAAATCTGGAGCCGGTGAGCGTGGGTCTCGCG
GTATCATTGCAGCACTGGGGCCAGATGGTAAGCCCTCCCGTATCGTAGTTATCTACACGACGGGGAGTCA
GGCAACTATGGATGAACGAAATAGACAGATCGCTGAGATAGGTGCCTCACTGATTAAGCATTGGTAACTG
TCAGACCAAGTTTACTCATATATACTTTAGATTGATTTAAAACTTCATTTTTAATTTAAAAGGATCTAGG
TGAAGATCCTTTTTGATAATCTCATGACCAAAATCCCTTAACGTGAGTTTTCGTTCCACTGAGCGTCAGA
CCCCGTAGAAAAGATCAAAGGATCTTCTTGAGATCCTTTTTTTCTGCGCGTAATCTGCTGCTTGCAAACA
AAAAAACCACCGCTACCAGCGGTGGTTTGTTTGCCGGATCAAGAGCTACCAACTCTTTTTCCGAAGGTAA
CTGGCTTCAGCAGAGCGCAGATACCAAATACTGTTCTTCTAGTGTAGCCGTAGTTAGGCCACCACTTCAA
GAACTCTGTAGCACCGCCTACATACCTCGCTCTGCTAATCCTGTTACCAGTGGCTGCTGCCAGTGGCGAT
AAGTCGTGTCTTACCGGGTTGGACTCAAGACGATAGTTACCGGATAAGGCGCAGCGGTCGGGCTGAACGG
GGGGTTCGTGCACACAGCCCAGCTTGGAGCGAACGACCTACACCGAACTGAGATACCTACAGCGTGAGCT
ATGAGAAAGCGCCACGCTTCCCGAAGGGAGAAAGGCGGACAGGTATCCGGTAAGCGGCAGGGTCGGAACA
GGAGAGCGCACGAGGGAGCTTCCAGGGGGAAACGCCTGGTATCTTTATAGTCCTGTCGGGTTTCGCCACC
TCTGACTTGAGCGTCGATTTTTGTGATGCTCGTCAGGGGGGCGGAGCCTATGGAAAAACGCCAGCAACGC
GGCCTTTTTACGGTTCCTGGCCTTTTGCTGGCCTTTTGCTCACATGTTCTTTCCTGCGTTATCCCCTGAT
TCTGTGGATAACCGTATTACCGCCTTTGAGTGAGCTGATACCGCTCGCCGCAGCCGAACGACCGAGCGCA
GCGAGTCAGTG
