>Addgene plasmid #176485 | Piggybac-TetO-hNurr1-blast | depositor partial sequence | sequence record 347837 | Piggybac-TetO-hNurr1-blast sequence 1797 bps
ATGCCTTGTGTTCAGGCGCAGTATGGGTCCTCGCCTCAAGGAGCCAGCCCCGCTTCTCAGAGCTACAGTT
ACCACTCTTCGGGAGAATACAGCTCCGATTTCTTAACTCCAGAGTTTGTCAAGTTTAGCATGGACCTCAC
CAACACTGAAATCACTGCCACCACTTCTCTCCCCAGCTTCAGTACCTTTATGGACAACTACAGCACAGGC
TACGACGTCAAGCCACCTTGCTTGTACCAAATGCCCCTGTCCGGACAGCAGTCCTCCATTAAGGTAGAAG
ACATTCAGATGCACAACTACCAGCAACACAGCCACCTGCCCCCCCAGTCTGAGGAGATGATGCCGCACTC
CGGGTCGGTTTACTACAAGCCCTCCTCGCCCCCGACGCCCACCACCCCGGGCTTCCAGGTGCAGCACAGC
CCCATGTGGGACGACCCGGGATCTCTCCACAACTTCCACCAGAACTACGTGGCCACTACGCACATGATCG
AGCAGAGGAAAACGCCAGTCTCCCGCCTCTCCCTCTTCTCCTTTAAGCAATCGCCCCCTGGCACCCCGGT
GTCTAGTTGCCAGATGCGCTTCGACGGGCCCCTGCACGTCCCCATGAACCCGGAGCCCGCCGGCAGCCAC
CACGTGGTGGACGGGCAGACCTTCGCTGTGCCCAACCCCATTCGCAAGCCCGCGTCCATGGGCTTCCCGG
GCCTGCAGATCGGCCACGCGTCTCAGCTGCTCGACACGCAGGTGCCCTCACCGCCGTCGCGGGGCTCCCC
CTCCAACGAGGGGCTGTGCGCTGTGTGTGGGGACAACGCGGCCTGCCAACACTACGGCGTGCGCACCTGT
GAGGGCTGCAAAGGCTTCTTTAAGCGCACAGTGCAAAAAAATGCAAAATACGTGTGTTTAGCAAATAAAA
ACTGCCCAGTGGACAAGCGTCGCCGGAATCGCTGTCAGTACTGCCGATTTCAGAAGTGCCTGGCTGTTGG
GATGGTCAAAGAAGTGGTTCGCACAGACAGTTTAAAAGGCCGGAGAGGTCGTTTGCCCTCGAAACCGAAG
AGCCCACAGGAGCCCTCTCCCCCTTCGCCCCCGGTGAGTCTGATCAGTGCCCTCGTCAGGGCCCATGTCG
ACTCCAACCCGGCTATGACCAGCCTGGACTATTCCAGGTTCCAGGCGAACCCTGACTATCAAATGAGTGG
AGATGACACCCAGCATATCCAGCAATTCTATGATCTCCTGACTGGCTCCATGGAGATCATCCGGGGCTGG
GCAGAGAAGATCCCTGGCTTCGCAGACCTGCCCAAAGCCGACCAAGACCTGCTTTTTGAATCAGCTTTCT
TAGAACTGTTTGTCCTTCGATTAGCATACAGGTCCAACCCAGTGGAGGGTAAACTCATCTTTTGCAATGG
GGTGGTCTTGCACAGGTTGCAATGCGTTCGTGGCTTTGGGGAATGGATTGATTCCATTGTTGAATTCTCC
TCCAACTTGCAGAATATGAACATCGACATTTCTGCCTTCTCCTGCATTGCTGCCCTGGCTATGGTCACAG
AGAGACACGGGCTCAAGGAACCCAAGAGAGTGGAAGAACTGCAAAACAAGATTGTAAATTGTCTCAAAGA
CCACGTGACTTTCAACAATGGGGGGTTGAACCGCCCCAATTATTTGTCCAAACTGTTGGGGAAGCTCCCA
GAACTTCGTACCCTTTGCACACAGGGGCTACAGCGCATTTTCTACCTGAAATTGGAAGACTTGGTGCCAC
CGCCAGCAATAATTGACAAACTTTTCCTGGACACTTTACCTTTCTAA
